>Addgene plasmid #203287 | A*32:01:01 | addgene full sequence | sequence record 399858 | Addgene NGS Result
GACGGATCGGGAGATCTCCCGATCCCCTATGGTGCACTCTCAGTACAATCTGCTCTGATGCCGCATAGTT
AAGCCAGTATCTGCTCCCTGCTTGTGTGTTGGAGGTCGCTGAGTAGTGCGCGAGCAAAATTTAAGCTACA
ACAAGGCAAGGCTTGACCGACAATTGCATGAAGAATCTGCTTAGGGTTAGGCGTTTTGCGCTGCTTCGCG
ATGTACGGGCCAGATATACGCGTTGACATTGATTATTGACTAGTTATTAATAGTAATCAATTACGGGGTC
ATTAGTTCATAGCCCATATATGGAGTTCCGCGTTACATAACTTACGGTAAATGGCCCGCCTGGCTGACCG
CCCAACGACCCCCGCCCATTGACGTCAATAATGACGTATGTTCCCATAGTAACGCCAATAGGGACTTTCC
ATTGACGTCAATGGGTGGAGTATTTACGGTAAACTGCCCACTTGGCAGTACATCAAGTGTATCATATGCC
AAGTACGCCCCCTATTGACGTCAATGACGGTAAATGGCCCGCCTGGCATTATGCCCAGTACATGACCTTA
TGGGACTTTCCTACTTGGCAGTACATCTACGTATTAGTCATCGCTATTACCATGGTGATGCGGTTTTGGC
AGTACATCAATGGGCGTGGATAGCGGTTTGACTCACGGGGATTTCCAAGTCTCCACCCCATTGACGTCAA
TGGGAGTTTGTTTTGGCACCAAAATCAACGGGACTTTCCAAAATGTCGTAACAACTCCGCCCCATTGACG
CAAATGGGCGGTAGGCGTGTACGGTGGGAGGTCTATATAAGCAGAGCTCTCTGGCTAACTAGAGAACCCA
CTGCTTACTGGCTTATCGAAATTAATACGACTCACTATAGGGAGACCCAAGCTGGCTAGCGTTTAAACTT
AAGCTTGGTACCGAGCTCGGATCCATGGCCGTCATGGCGCCCCGAACCCTCCTCCTGCTACTCTTGGGGG
CCCTGGCCCTGACCCAGACCTGGGCGGGCTCCCACTCCATGAGGTATTTCTTCACATCCGTGTCCCGGCC
CGGCCGCGGGGAGCCCCGCTTCATCGCCGTGGGCTACGTGGACGACACGCAGTTCGTGCGGTTTGACAGC
GACGCCGCGAGCCAGAGGATGGAGCCGCGGGCGCCGTGGATAGAGCAGGAGGGGCCGGAGTATTGGGACC
AGGAGACACGGAATGTGAAGGCCCACTCACAGACTGACCGAGAGAGCCTGCGGATCGCGCTCCGCTACTA
CAACCAGAGCGAGGCCGGTTCTCACACCATCCAGATGATGTATGGCTGCGACGTGGGGCCGGACGGGCGC
CTCCTCCGCGGGTACCAGCAGGACGCCTACGACGGCAAGGATTACATCGCCTTGAACGAGGACCTGCGCT
CTTGGACCGCGGCGGACATGGCGGCTCAGATCACCCAGCGCAAGTGGGAGGCGGCCCGTGTGGCGGAGCA
GTTGAGAGCCTACCTGGAGGGCACGTGCGTGGAGTGGCTCCGCAGATACCTGGAGAACGGGAAGGAGACG
CTGCAGCGCACGGACGCCCCCAAGACGCATATGACTCACCACGCTGTCTCTGACCATGAGGCCACCCTGA
GGTGCTGGGCCCTGAGCTTCTACCCTGCGGAGATCACACTGACCTGGCAGCGGGATGGGGAGGACCAGAC
CCAGGACACGGAGCTTGTGGAGACCAGGCCTGCAGGGGATGGAACCTTCCAGAAGTGGGCGTCTGTGGTG
GTGCCTTCTGGACAGGAGCAGAGATACACCTGCCATGTGCAGCATGAGGGTCTGCCCAAGCCCCTCACCC
TGAGATGGGAGCCGTCTTCCCAGCCCACCATCCCCATCGTGGGCATCATTGCTGGCCTAGTTCTCTTTGG
AGCTATGTTCGCTGGAGCTGTGGTCGCTGCTGTGAGGTGGAGGAGGAAGAGCTCAGATAGAAAAGGAGGG
AGCTACTCTCAGGCTGCAAGCAGTGACAGTGCCCAGGGCTCTGATATGTCTCTCACAGCTTGTAAAGTGT
GAGAATTCTGCAGATATCCAGCACAGTGGCGGCCGCTCGAGTCTAGAGGGCCCGTTTAAACCCGCTGATC
AGCCTCGACTGTGCCTTCTAGTTGCCAGCCATCTGTTGTTTGCCCCTCCCCCGTGCCTTCCTTGACCCTG
GAAGGTGCCACTCCCACTGTCCTTTCCTAATAAAATGAGGAAATTGCATCGCATTGTCTGAGTAGGTGTC
ATTCTATTCTGGGGGGTGGGGTGGGGCAGGACAGCAAGGGGGAGGATTGGGAAGACAATAGCAGGCATGC
TGGGGATGCGGTGGGCTCTATGGCTTCTGAGGCGGAAAGAACCAGCTGGGGCTCTAGGGGGTATCCCC
[124 nt withheld, positions 2379-2502]
C
[91 nt withheld, positions 2504-2594]
A
[49 nt withheld, positions 2596-2644]
CCTTTGACGTTGGAGTCCACGTTCTTT
[37 nt withheld, positions 2672-2708]
ACCCTATCTCGGTCTATTCTTTTGATTTATAAGGGATTTTGCCGATTTCGGCCTATTGGTTAAAAAATGA
GCTGATTTAACAAAAATTTAACGCGAATTAATTCTGTGGAATGTGTGTCAGTTAGGGTGTGGAAAGTCCC
CAGGCTCCCCAGCAGGCAGAAGTATGCAAAGCATGCATCTCAATTAGTCAGCAACCAGGTGTGGAAAGTC
CCCAGGCTCCCCAGCAGGCAGAAGTATGCAAAGCATGCATCTCAATTAGTCAGCAACCATAGTCCCGCCC
CTAACTCCGCCCATCCCGCCCCTAACTCCGCCCAGTTCCGCCCATTCTCCGCCCCATGGCTGACTAATTT
TTTTTATTTATGCAGAGGCCGAGGCCGCCTCTGCCTCTGAGCTATTCCAGAAGTAGTGAGGAGGCTTTTT
TGGAGGCCTAGGCTTTTGCAAAAAGCTCCCGGGAGCTTGTATATCCATTTTCGGATCTGATCAAGAGACA
GGATGAGGATCGTTTCGCATGATTGAACAAGATGGATTGCACGCAGGTTCTCCGGCCGCTTGGGTGGAGA
GGCTATTCGGCTATGACTGGGCACAACAGACAATCGGCTGCTCTGATGCCGCCGTGTTCCGGCTGTCAGC
GCAGGGGCGCCCGGTTCTTTTTGTCAAGACCGACCTGTCCGGTGCCCTGAATGAACTGCAGGACGAGGCA
GCGCGGCTATCGTGGCTGGCCACGACGGGCGTTCCTTGCGCAGCTGTGCTCGACGTTGTCACTGAAGCGG
GAAGGGACTGGCTGCTATTGGGCGAAGTGCCGGGGCAGGATCTCCTGTCATCTCACCTTGCTCCTGCCGA
GAAAGTATCCATCATGGCTGATGCAATGCGGCGGCTGCATACGCTTGATCCGGCTACCTGCCCATTCGAC
CACCAAGCGAAACATCGCATCGAGCGAGCACGTACTCGGATGGAAGCCGGTCTTGTCGATCAGGATGATC
TGGACGAAGAGCATCAGGGGCTCGCGCCAGCCGAACTGTTCGCCAGGCTCAAGGCGCGCATGCCCGACGG
CGAGGATCTCGTCGTGACCCATGGCGATGCCTGCTTGCCGAATATCATGGTGGAAAATGGCCGCTTTTCT
GGATTCATCGACTGTGGCCGGCTGGGTGTGGCGGACCGCTATCAGGACATAGCGTTGGCTACCCGTGATA
TTGCTGAAGAGCTTGGCGGCGAATGGGCTGACCGCTTCCTCGTGCTTTACGGTATCGCCGCTCCCGATTC
GCAGCGCATCGCCTTCTATCGCCTTCTTGACGAGTTCTTCTGAGCGGGACTCTGGGGTTCGAAATGACCG
ACCAAGCGACGCCCAACCTGCCATCACGAGATTTCGATTCCACCGCCGCCTTCTATGAAAGGTTGGGCTT
CGGAATCGTTTTCCGGGACGCCGGCTGGATGATCCTCCAGCGCGGGGATCTCATGCTGGAGTTCTTCGCC
CACCCCAACTTGTTTATTGCAGCTTATAATGGTTACAAATAAAGCAATAGCATCACAAATTTCACAAATA
AAGCATTTTTTTCACTGCATTCTAGTTGTGGTTTGTCCAAACTCATCAATGTATCTTATCATGTCTGTAT
ACCGTCGACCTCTAGCTAGAGCTTGGCGTAATCATGGTCATAGCTGTTTCCTGTGTGAAATTGTTATCCG
CTCACAATTCCACACAACATACGAGCCGGAAGCATAAAGTGTAAAGCCTGGGGTGCCTAATGAGTGAGCT
AACTCACATTAATTGCGTTGCGCTCACTGCCCGCTTTCCAGTCGGGAAACCTGTCGTGCCAGCTGCATTA
ATGAATCGGCCAACGCGCGGGGAGAGGCGGTTTGCGTATTGGGCGCTCTTCCGCTTCCTCGCTCACTGAC
TCGCTGCGCTCGGTCGTTCGGCTGCGGCGAGCGGTATCAGCTCACTCAAAGGCGGTAATACGGTTATCCA
CAGAATCAGGGGATAACGCAGGAAAGAACATGTGAGCAAAAGGCCAGCAAAAGGCCAGGAACCGTAAAAA
GGCCGCGTTGCTGGCGTTTTTCCATAGGCTCCGCCCCCCTGACGAGCATCACAAAAATCGACGCTCAAGT
CAGAGGTGGCGAAACCCGACAGGACTATAAAGATACCAGGCGTTTCCCCCTGGAAGCTCCCTCGTGCGCT
CTCCTGTTCCGACCCTGCCGCTTACCGGATACCTGTCCGCCTTTCTCCCTTCGGGAAGCGTGGCGCTTTC
TCATAGCTCACGCTGTAGGTATCTCAGTTCGGTGTAGGTCGTTCGCTCCAAGCTGGGCTGTGTGCACGAA
CCCCCCGTTCAGCCCGACCGCTGCGCCTTATCCGGTAACTATCGTCTTGAGTCCAACCCGGTAAGACACG
ACTTATCGCCACTGGCAGCAGCCACTGGTAACAGGATTAGCAGAGCGAGGTATGTAGGCGGTGCTACAGA
GTTCTTGAAGTGGTGGCCTAACTACGGCTACACTAGAAGAACAGTATTTGGTATCTGCGCTCTGCTGAAG
CCAGTTACCTTCGGAAAAAGAGTTGGTAGCTCTTGATCCGGCAAACAAACCACCGCTGGTAGCGGTGGTT
TTTTTGTTTGCAAGCAGCAGATTACGCGCAGAAAAAAAGGATCTCAAGAAGATCCTTTGATCTTTTCTAC
GGGGTCTGACGCTCAGTGGAACGAAAACTCACGTTAAGGGATTTTGGTCATGAGATTATCAAAAAGGATC
TTCACCTAGATCCTTTTAAATTAAAAATGAAGTTTTAAATCAATCTAAAGTATATATGAGTAAACTTGGT
CTGACAGTTACCAATGCTTAATCAGTGAGGCACCTATCTCAGCGATCTGTCTATTTCGTTCATCCATAGT
TGCCTGACTCCCCGTCGTGTAGATAACTACGATACGGGAGGGCTTACCATCTGGCCCCAGTGCTGCAATG
ATACCGCGAGACCCACGCTCACCGGCTCCAGATTTATCAGCAATAAACCAGCCAGCCGGAAGGGCCGAGC
GCAGAAGTGGTCCTGCAACTTTATCCGCCTCCATCCAGTCTATTAATTGTTGCCGGGAAGCTAGAGTAAG
TAGTTCGCCAGTTAATAGTTTGCGCAACGTTGTTGCCATTGCTACAGGCATCGTGGTGTCACGCTCGTCG
TTTGGTATGGCTTCATTCAGCTCCGGTTCCCAACGATCAAGGCGAGTTACATGATCCCCCATGTTGTGCA
AAAAAGCGGTTAGCTCCTTCGGTCCTCCGATCGTTGTCAGAAGTAAGTTGGCCGCAGTGTTATCACTCAT
GGTTATGGCAGCACTGCATAATTCTCTTACTGTCATGCCATCCGTAAGATGCTTTTCTGTGACTGGTGAG
TACTCAACCAAGTCATTCTGAGAATAGTGTATGCGGCGACCGAGTTGCTCTTGCCCGGCGTCAATACGGG
ATAATACCGCGCCACATAGCAGAACTTTAAAAGTGCTCATCATTGGAAAACGTTCTTCGGGGCGAAAACT
CTCAAGGATCTTACCGCTGTTGAGATCCAGTTCGATGTAACCCACTCGTGCACCCAACTGATCTTCAGCA
TCTTTTACTTTCACCAGCGTTTCTGGGTGAGCAAAAACAGGAAGGCAAAATGCCGCAAAAAAGGGAATAA
GGGCGACACGGAAATGTTGAATACTCATACTCTTCCTTTTTCAATATTATTGAAGCATTTATCAGGGTTA
TTGTCTCATGAGCGGATACATATTTGAATGTATTTAGAAAAATAAACAAATAGGGGTTCCGCGCACATTT
CCCCGAAAAGTGCCACCTGACGTC
Features (pLannotate 1.2.2; 20 found; start..end, strand, type, name):
     28..80      -  misc_feature   bom (fragment): basis of mobility region from pBR322
    235..614     +  enhancer       CMV enhancer: human cytomegalovirus immediate early enhancer
    615..818     +  promoter       CMV promoter: human cytomegalovirus (CMV) immediate early promoter
    814..847     +  LTR            5' LTR (truncated) (fragment): truncated 5' long terminal repeat (LTR) from HIV-1
    863..881     +  promoter       T7 promoter: promoter for bacteriophage T7 RNA polymerase
    935..2029    +  CDS            HLA-A: HLAA_HUMAN - Also known as HLAA. Experimental evidence at protein level: Swiss-Prot protein existence level 1. Allele A*74:01: Presents immunodominant HIV-1 epitopes derived from gag-pol (GQMVHQAISPR, QIYPGIKVR) and rev (RQIHSISER), carrying an aliphatic residue at position 2 and Arg anchor residue at the C-terminus. May contribute to viral load control in chronic HIV-1 infection. From Homo sapiens (Human).
   2109..2333    +  polyA_signal   bGH poly(A) signal: bovine growth hormone polyadenylation signal
   2337..2358    +  promoter       SV40 promoter (fragment): SV40 enhancer and early promoter
   2379..2807    +  rep_origin     f1 ori (sequence partly withheld): f1 bacteriophage origin of replication; arrow indicates direction of (+) strand synthesis
   2821..3150    +  promoter       SV40 promoter: SV40 enhancer and early promoter
   3217..4008    +  CDS            neo: KKA2_KLEPN - Also known as kan, nptII. Experimental evidence at protein level: Swiss-Prot protein existence level 1. Resistance to kanamycin, neomycin, paromomycin, ribostamycin, butirosin and gentamicin B. From Klebsiella pneumoniae.
   4032..4190    +  CDS            ble (fragment): BLE_KLEPN - Experimental evidence at protein level: Swiss-Prot protein existence level 1. Binding protein with a strong affinity to the bleomycin family of antibiotics. Binds to CL990; an antimitotic-antibiotic compound. From Klebsiella pneumoniae.
   4185..4306    +  polyA_signal   SV40 poly(A) signal: SV40 polyadenylation signal
   4379..4395    -  protein_bind   lac operator: The lac repressor binds to the lac operator to inhibit transcription in E. coli. This inhibition can be relieved by adding lactose or isopropyl-β-D-thiogalactopyranoside (IPTG). lac repressor encoded by lacI
   4403..4433    -  promoter       lac promoter: promoter for the E. coli lac operon
   4448..4469    -  protein_bind   CAP binding site: CAP binding activates transcription in the presence of cAMP. E. coli catabolite activator protein
   4482..4574    -  CDS            lacI (fragment): lac repressor; lacI; The lac repressor binds to the lac operator to inhibit transcription in E. coli. This inhibition can be relieved by adding lactose or isopropyl-β-D-thiogalactopyranoside (IPTG).
   4757..5345    -  rep_origin     ori: high-copy-number ColE1/pMB1/pBR322/pUC origin of replication
   5516..6376    -  CDS            AmpR: β-lactamase; bla; confers resistance to ampicillin, carbenicillin, and related antibiotics
   6377..6481    -  promoter       AmpR promoter: bla
