[The description below was written by a language model from this plasmid's Addgene catalogue record and pLannotate feature annotations shown in this document.]
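Description:
A*32:01:01 is a mammalian expression plasmid built on the pcDNA-3 backbone that carries the coding sequence of the human HLA class I allele HLA-A*32:01:01, cloned between BamHI and EcoRI sites. In the 6.5 kb sequenced record, the roughly 1.1 kb HLA-A open reading frame sits downstream of the human cytomegalovirus immediate-early enhancer and promoter and is followed by the bovine growth hormone polyadenylation signal, an arrangement that gives strong constitutive transcription in transfected mammalian cells. A T7 promoter lies between the CMV promoter and the insert, which can serve for in vitro transcription or as a sequencing primer site. No epitope tag or reporter is annotated on the insert. The automated annotation text attached to the HLA-A feature refers to a different allele and simply reflects the generic database entry for the gene. The short HIV-1 LTR, ble, lacI and bom fragments are partial matches, probably to backbone remnants, rather than functional elements.

For propagation in E. coli the plasmid has a high-copy ColE1/pUC-type origin and a β-lactamase gene under its own promoter, conferring ampicillin resistance; an f1 origin is also present and allows single-stranded DNA production. A second mammalian cassette, consisting of the SV40 enhancer/early promoter, the neomycin phosphotransferase gene and the SV40 polyadenylation signal, permits G418 selection of stable transfectants.

The stated purpose is overexpression of this single HLA allele. The associated publication concerns a large HLA class I peptidome dataset used to improve epitope prediction, which suggests the plasmid was used to express one defined allele in cells so that its bound peptides could be profiled, although the record itself does not describe the recipient cell line or workflow.
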