Addgene plasmid #203287: A*32:01:01
Purpose: Overexpress HLA allele
Depositing lab: Derin Keskin & Catherine Wu. Depositing organization: Dana-Farber Cancer Institute. Publication: A large peptidome dataset improves HLA class I epitope prediction across most of the human population. Sarkizova S, Klaeger S, Le PM, Li LW, Oliveira G, Keshishian H, Hartigan CR, Zhang W, Braun DA, Ligon KL, Bachireddy P, Zervantonakis IK, Rosenbluth JM, Ouspenskaia T, Law T, Justesen S, Stevens J, Lane WJ, Eisenhaure T, Lan Zhang G, Clauser KR, Hacohen N, Carr SA, Wu CJ, Keskin DB. Nat Biotechnol. 2020 Feb;38(2):199-209. doi: 10.1038/s41587-019-0322-9. Epub 2019 Dec 16. PubMed 31844290.
Backbone
  Vector backbone: pcDNA-3
  Vector type: Mammalian Expression
Growth in bacteria
  Bacterial resistance: Ampicillin, 100 μg/mL
  Growth temperature: 37°C
  Growth strain: NEB Stable
  Copy number: High Copy
Gene/Insert
  Gene/Insert name: A*32:01:01
  Species: H. sapiens (human)
  Entrez Gene: HLA-A (a.k.a. HLAA)
  Cloning method: Restriction Enzyme; 5′ cloning site BamHI (unknown if destroyed); 3′ cloning site EcoRI (unknown if destroyed)
  Sequencing primers: 5′ unknown
Terms and licenses: Academic/Nonprofit Terms; Industry Terms: Not Available to Industry
Depositor comments: Shortname from TIGL: K42
How to cite: A*32:01:01 was a gift from Derin Keskin & Catherine Wu (Addgene plasmid # 203287 ; http://n2t.net/addgene:203287 ; RRID:Addgene_203287)
