>Addgene plasmid #203287 | A*32:01:01 | depositor partial sequence | sequence record 394213 | HLA:HLA00101 A*32:01:01:01 1098 bp (K42)
ATGGCCGTCATGGCGCCCCGAACCCTCCTCCTGCTACTCTTGGGGGCCCTGGCCCTGACCCAGACCTGGG
CGGGCTCCCACTCCATGAGGTATTTCTTCACATCCGTGTCCCGGCCCGGCCGCGGGGAGCCCCGCTTCAT
CGCCGTGGGCTACGTGGACGACACGCAGTTCGTGCGGTTTGACAGCGACGCCGCGAGCCAGAGGATGGAG
CCGCGGGCGCCGTGGATAGAGCAGGAGGGGCCGGAGTATTGGGACCAGGAGACACGGAATGTGAAGGCCC
ACTCACAGACTGACCGAGAGAGCCTGCGGATCGCGCTCCGCTACTACAACCAGAGCGAGGCCGGTTCTCA
CACCATCCAGATGATGTATGGCTGCGACGTGGGGCCGGACGGGCGCCTCCTCCGCGGGTACCAGCAGGAC
GCCTACGACGGCAAGGATTACATCGCCTTGAACGAGGACCTGCGCTCTTGGACCGCGGCGGACATGGCGG
CTCAGATCACCCAGCGCAAGTGGGAGGCGGCCCGTGTGGCGGAGCAGTTGAGAGCCTACCTGGAGGGCAC
GTGCGTGGAGTGGCTCCGCAGATACCTGGAGAACGGGAAGGAGACGCTGCAGCGCACGGACGCCCCCAAG
ACGCATATGACTCACCACGCTGTCTCTGACCATGAGGCCACCCTGAGGTGCTGGGCCCTGAGCTTCTACC
CTGCGGAGATCACACTGACCTGGCAGCGGGATGGGGAGGACCAGACCCAGGACACGGAGCTTGTGGAGAC
CAGGCCTGCAGGGGATGGAACCTTCCAGAAGTGGGCGTCTGTGGTGGTGCCTTCTGGACAGGAGCAGAGA
TACACCTGCCATGTGCAGCATGAGGGTCTGCCCAAGCCCCTCACCCTGAGATGGGAGCCGTCTTCCCAGC
CCACCATCCCCATCGTGGGCATCATTGCTGGCCTAGTTCTCTTTGGAGCTATGTTCGCTGGAGCTGTGGT
CGCTGCTGTGAGGTGGAGGAGGAAGAGCTCAGATAGAAAAGGAGGGAGCTACTCTCAGGCTGCAAGCAGT
GACAGTGCCCAGGGCTCTGATATGTCTCTCACAGCTTGTAAAGTGTGA
